Addgene plasmid #225152: pHBJT001
Purpose: (Empty Backbone) High copy cloning vector for integration of C-terminal FLAG epitope tag. SmaI restriction site immediately upstream of the FLAG epitope. FLAG epitope in same orientation as lac promoter.
Depositing lab: Jenny-Lee Thomassin. Depositing organization: University of Saskatchewan. Publication: Generation of a plasmid series for rapid sub-cloning and use in various Enterobacteriaceae. Braun HG, Kanwal N, Rivera Lopez LF, Thomassin JL. J Biosci Bioeng. 2024 Sep 6:S1389-1723(24)00253-6. doi: 10.1016/j.jbiosc.2024.08.006. PubMed 39244484.
Backbone
  Vector backbone: pUC19
  Backbone size (bp): 2686
  Vector type: Bacterial Expression, Synthetic Biology
  Tag / fusion protein: FLAG epitope tag (35 bp) (C terminal on insert)
Growth in bacteria
  Bacterial resistance: Ampicillin, 100 μg/mL
  Growth temperature: 37°C
  Growth strain: DH5alpha
  Copy number: High Copy
Gene/Insert
  Gene/Insert name: None
  Tag / fusion protein: FLAG epitope tag (35 bp) (C terminal on insert)
Terms and licenses: Academic/Nonprofit Terms; Industry Terms: Not Available to Industry
Depositor comments: High copy plasmid (pMB1 ori), pUC19 MCS with FLAG epitope integrated, confers ampicillin resistance
How to cite: pHBJT001 was a gift from Jenny-Lee Thomassin (Addgene plasmid # 225152 ; http://n2t.net/addgene:225152 ; RRID:Addgene_225152)
