[The description below was written by a language model from this plasmid's Addgene catalogue record and pLannotate feature annotations shown in this document.]
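Description:
pHBJT001 is an empty, high-copy bacterial cloning and expression vector derived from pUC19, designed so that a gene of interest can be given a C-terminal FLAG epitope tag in a single sub-cloning step. It replicates in E. coli from the pUC-type pMB1/ColE1 origin. Only short remnants of rop and the bom region are annotated, which fits the relaxed, high-copy behaviour of pUC plasmids. Selection is by ampicillin resistance, provided by the β-lactamase gene under its own promoter. The sequenced plasmid is 2,721 nt, about 35 bp larger than the pUC19 parent, which matches the recorded size of the inserted tag sequence.

The functional region is the pUC19 lac control cassette: CAP binding site, lac promoter and lac operator, followed by the multiple cloning site, into which the FLAG coding sequence has been integrated. The feature table detects this as a short partial match to a 3xFLAG annotation, but the catalogue entry describes a single FLAG epitope. A SmaI site lies immediately upstream of the tag. A blunt-ended open reading frame lacking its stop codon can therefore be ligated there, in frame, to yield a FLAG-tagged fusion. The tag reads in the same direction as the lac promoter, so correctly oriented inserts can be transcribed from it. Only a small lacI fragment is present, so any repression depends on the host strain. A lacZα fragment is annotated downstream of the tag, but the record does not say whether blue/white screening still works. The plasmid carries no insert and belongs to a series built for rapid sub-cloning and use in various Enterobacteriaceae.
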