Features (pLannotate 1.2.2; 12 found; start..end, strand, type, name):
    730..822     +  CDS            lacI (fragment): lac repressor; lacI; The lac repressor binds to the lac operator to inhibit transcription in E. coli. This inhibition can be relieved by adding lactose or isopropyl-β-D-thiogalactopyranoside (IPTG).
    835..856     +  protein_bind   CAP binding site: CAP binding activates transcription in the presence of cAMP. E. coli catabolite activator protein
    871..901     +  promoter       lac promoter: promoter for the E. coli lac operon
    909..925     +  protein_bind   lac operator: The lac repressor binds to the lac operator to inhibit transcription in E. coli. This inhibition can be relieved by adding lactose or isopropyl-β-D-thiogalactopyranoside (IPTG). lac repressor encoded by lacI
    962..1002    -  misc_feature   MCS (fragment): pUC18/19 multiple cloning site
   1002..1022    +  CDS            3xFLAG (fragment): three tandem FLAG® epitope tags
   1050..1207    +  CDS            lacZα (fragment): LacZα fragment of β-galactosidase; lacZ fragment
   1213..1312    -  misc_feature   bom (fragment): basis of mobility region from pBR322
   1414..1449    -  CDS            rop (fragment): Rop protein, which maintains plasmids at low copy number; rop
   1544..1648    +  promoter       AmpR promoter: bla
   1649..2509    +  CDS            AmpR: β-lactamase; bla; confers resistance to ampicillin, carbenicillin, and related antibiotics
   2680..547     +  rep_origin     ori (across the origin): high-copy-number ColE1/pMB1/pBR322/pUC origin of replication
>Addgene plasmid #225152 | pHBJT001 | addgene full sequence | sequence record 443289 | Addgene NGS Result
AAAAAAACCACCGCTACCAGCGGTGGTTTGTTTGCCGGATCAAGAGCTACCAACTCTTTTTCCGAAGGTA
ACTGGCTTCAGCAGAGCGCAGATACCAAATACTGTTCTTCTAGTGTAGCCGTAGTTAGGCCACCACTTCA
AGAACTCTGTAGCACCGCCTACATACCTCGCTCTGCTAATCCTGTTACCAGTGGCTGCTGCCAGTGGCGA
TAAGTCGTGTCTTACCGGGTTGGACTCAAGACGATAGTTACCGGATAAGGCGCAGCGGTCGGGCTGAACG
GGGGGTTCGTGCACACAGCCCAGCTTGGAGCGAACGACCTACACCGAACTGAGATACCTACAGCGTGAGC
TATGAGAAAGCGCCACGCTTCCCGAAGGGAGAAAGGCGGACAGGTATCCGGTAAGCGGCAGGGTCGGAAC
AGGAGAGCGCACGAGGGAGCTTCCAGGGGGAAACGCCTGGTATCTTTATAGTCCTGTCGGGTTTCGCCAC
CTCTGACTTGAGCGTCGATTTTTGTGATGCTCGTCAGGGGGGCGGAGCCTATGGAAAAACGCCAGCAACG
CGGCCTTTTTACGGTTCCTGGCCTTTTGCTGGCCTTTTGCTCACATGTTCTTTCCTGCGTTATCCCCTGA
TTCTGTGGATAACCGTATTACCGCCTTTGAGTGAGCTGATACCGCTCGCCGCAGCCGAACGACCGAGCGC
AGCGAGTCAGTGAGCGAGGAAGCGGAAGAGCGCCCAATACGCAAACCGCCTCTCCCCGCGCGTTGGCCGA
TTCATTAATGCAGCTGGCACGACAGGTTTCCCGACTGGAAAGCGGGCAGTGAGCGCAACGCAATTAATGT
GAGTTAGCTCACTCATTAGGCACCCCAGGCTTTACACTTTATGCTTCCGGCTCGTATGTTGTGTGGAATT
GTGAGCGGATAACAATTTCACACAGGAAACAGCTATGACCATGATTACGCCAAGCTTGCATGCCTGCAGG
TCGACTCTAGAGGATCCCCGGGGACTACAAAGACGATGACGACAAGTAATGATAGGGTACCGAGCTCGAA
TTCACTGGCCGTCGTTTTACAACGTCGTGACTGGGAAAACCCTGGCGTTACCCAACTTAATCGCCTTGCA
GCACATCCCCCTTTCGCCAGCTGGCGTAATAGCGAAGAGGCCCGCACCGATCGCCCTTCCCAACAGTTGC
GCAGCCTGAATGGCGAATGGCGCCTGATGCGGTATTTTCTCCTTACGCATCTGTGCGGTATTTCACACCG
CATATGGTGCACTCTCAGTACAATCTGCTCTGATGCCGCATAGTTAAGCCAGCCCCGACACCCGCCAACA
CCCGCTGACGCGCCCTGACGGGCTTGTCTGCTCCCGGCATCCGCTTACAGACAAGCTGTGACCGTCTCCG
GGAGCTGCATGTGTCAGAGGTTTTCACCGTCATCACCGAAACGCGCGAGACGAAAGGGCCTCGTGATACG
CCTATTTTTATAGGTTAATGTCATGATAATAATGGTTTCTTAGACGTCAGGTGGCACTTTTCGGGGAAAT
GTGCGCGGAACCCCTATTTGTTTATTTTTCTAAATACATTCAAATATGTATCCGCTCATGAGACAATAAC
CCTGATAAATGCTTCAATAATATTGAAAAAGGAAGAGTATGAGTATTCAACATTTCCGTGTCGCCCTTAT
TCCCTTTTTTGCGGCATTTTGCCTTCCTGTTTTTGCTCACCCAGAAACGCTGGTGAAAGTAAAAGATGCT
GAAGATCAGTTGGGTGCACGAGTGGGTTACATCGAACTGGATCTCAACAGCGGTAAGATCCTTGAGAGTT
TTCGCCCCGAAGAACGTTTTCCAATGATGAGCACTTTTAAAGTTCTGCTATGTGGCGCGGTATTATCCCG
TATTGACGCCGGGCAAGAGCAACTCGGTCGCCGCATACACTATTCTCAGAATGACTTGGTTGAGTACTCA
CCAGTCACAGAAAAGCATCTTACGGATGGCATGACAGTAAGAGAATTATGCAGTGCTGCCATAACCATGA
GTGATAACACTGCGGCCAACTTACTTCTGACAACGATCGGAGGACCGAAGGAGCTAACCGCTTTTTTGCA
CAACATGGGGGATCATGTAACTCGCCTTGATCGTTGGGAACCGGAGCTGAATGAAGCCATACCAAACGAC
GAGCGTGACACCACGATGCCTGTAGCAATGGCAACAACGTTGCGCAAACTATTAACTGGCGAACTACTTA
CTCTAGCTTCCCGGCAACAATTAATAGACTGGATGGAGGCGGATAAAGTTGCAGGACCACTTCTGCGCTC
GGCCCTTCCGGCTGGCTGGTTTATTGCTGATAAATCTGGAGCCGGTGAGCGTGGGTCTCGCGGTATCATT
GCAGCACTGGGGCCAGATGGTAAGCCCTCCCGTATCGTAGTTATCTACACGACGGGGAGTCAGGCAACTA
TGGATGAACGAAATAGACAGATCGCTGAGATAGGTGCCTCACTGATTAAGCATTGGTAACTGTCAGACCA
AGTTTACTCATATATACTTTAGATTGATTTAAAACTTCATTTTTAATTTAAAAGGATCTAGGTGAAGATC
CTTTTTGATAATCTCATGACCAAAATCCCTTAACGTGAGTTTTCGTTCCACTGAGCGTCAGACCCCGTAG
AAAAGATCAAAGGATCTTCTTGAGATCCTTTTTTTCTGCGCGTAATCTGCTGCTTGCAAAC
